>Addgene plasmid #204519 | pHIT520 | addgene full sequence | sequence record 403744 | Addgene NGS Result
TAATACGACTCACTATAGGGGAATTGTGAGCGGATAACAATTCCCCTCTAGAAATAATTTTGTTTAACTT
TAAGAAGGAGATATACCATGGGCAGCAGCCATCATCATCATCATCACAGCAGCGGCCTGGTGCCGCGCGG
CAGCCATAATATGAAAACTGAAGAAGGTAAACTGGTAATCTGGATTAACGGCGATAAAGGCTATAACGGT
CTCGCTGAAGTCGGTAAGAAATTCGAGAAAGATACCGGAATTAAAGTCACCGTTGAGCATCCGGATAAAC
TGGAAGAGAAATTCCCACAGGTTGCGGCAACTGGCGATGGCCCTGACATTATCTTCTGGGCACACGACCG
CTTTGGTGGCTACGCTCAATCTGGCCTGTTGGCTGAAATCACCCCGGACAAAGCGTTCCAGGACAAGCTG
TATCCGTTTACCTGGGATGCCGTACGTTACAACGGCAAGCTGATTGCTTACCCGATCGCTGTTGAAGCGT
TATCGCTGATTTATAACAAAGATCTGCTGCCGAACCCGCCAAAAACCTGGGAAGAGATCCCGGCGCTGGA
TAAAGAACTGAAAGCGAAAGGTAAGAGCGCGCTGATGTTCAACCTGCAAGAACCGTACTTCACCTGGCCG
CTGATTGCTGCTGACGGGGGTTATGCGTTCAAGTATGAAAACGGCAAGTACGACATTAAAGACGTGGGCG
TGGATAACGCTGGCGCGAAAGCGGGTCTGACCTTCCTGGTTGACCTGATTAAAAACAAACACATGAATGC
AGACACCGATTACTCCATCGCAGAAGCTGCCTTTAATAAAGGCGAAACAGCGATGACCATCAACGGCCCG
TGGGCATGGTCCAACATCGACACCAGCAAAGTGAATTATGGTGTAACGGTACTGCCGACCTTCAAGGGTC
AACCATCCAAACCGTTCGTTGGCGTGCTGAGCGCAGGTATTAACGCCGCCAGTCCGAACAAAGAGCTGGC
AAAAGAGTTCCTCGAAAACTATCTGCTGACTGATGAAGGTCTGGAAGCGGTTAATAAAGACAAACCGCTG
GGTGCCGTAGCGCTGAAGTCTTACGAGGAAGAGTTGGCGAAAGATCCACGTATTGCCGCCACTATGGAAA
ACGCCCAGAAAGGTGAAATCATGCCGAACATCCCGCAGATGTCCGCTTTCTGGTATGCCGTGCGTACTGC
GGTGATCAACGCCGCCAGCGGTCGTCAGACTGTCGATGAAGCCCTGAAAGACGCGCAGACTCATATGGCG
GCCGCTATGGCCAGAAAATCCAAAGGAAGCCGCTCATCCACTCGAGCTGTAAAGCAAACCGATCATTTCC
AAGTTGATGTGAAACTCCAAAGTCGTCCCGATCATGTCAGAGCTCCAAGGGCGAACAATGAGAATGTCAA
CTATACCCCAGTGAAAGAGGCAAAGATTCAGAAGATTTTGGACCATCAGCTGTATAATACTCACTATGTC
GAGTATCAGGTGGAAATGAGCGATGGAACGGAAGAAATGTTGACTGAATTTGATTTTGATAACAAAAAGA
CTCAAAAGATGCTCGCAGAGTACAAGTTCAAGGTTACAGAGCTGGAGGATGATGGAAGTAAAGAATACGT
TGTGGAGAAGATCGCCGCCCATCGTTACCCAAACGATAGGCTGAATCAGCCTTTGTACCTCGTCATGTGG
CGCGGGTTCCCCGATCCGGTATCTAACACGGAAATGTGGGGAGAAGAGCTTGAGAACTGTCAAGAGCTTC
TCGATGCCTATAATGAAGAGCATGATATTGATCTTTCAAAGACAGTAATGAACAAGCCTCCGAAGAAATC
AAAGCACCAAGATACTTCTGACGATTCTGAGGAGTCTGAAGATGAGGAAGAAAAGTCACCCAGGAAAAGA
TCCTCCAAGAAACGTCGAGCTGCTTCTGTTTCTGATTCCGATTCTGACTCCGACTAAGTCGACTGCAGCG
ATCGCTCGAGCACCACCACCACCACCACTGAGATCCGGCTGCTAACAAAGCCCGAAAGGAAGCTGAGTTG
GCTGCTGCCACCGCTGAGCAATAACTAGCATAACCCCTTGGGGCCTCTAAACGGGTCTTGAGGGGTTTTT
TGCTGAAAGGAGGAACTATATCCGGATTGGCGAATGGG
[124 nt withheld, positions 2139-2262]
C
[91 nt withheld, positions 2264-2354]
A
[49 nt withheld, positions 2356-2404]
CCTTTGACGTTGGAGTCCACGTTCTTT
[37 nt withheld, positions 2432-2468]
ACCCTATCTCGGTCTATTCTTTTGATTTATAAGGGATTTTGCCGATTTCGGCCTATTGGTTAAAAAATGA
GCTGATTTAACAAAAATTTAACGCGAATTTTAACAAAATATTAACGCTTACAATTTAGGTGGCACTTTTC
GGGGAAATGTGCGCGGAACCCCTATTTGTTTATTTTTCTAAATACATTCAAATATGTATCCGCTCATGAA
TTAATTCTTAGAAAAACTCATCGAGCATCAAATGAAACTGCAATTTATTCATATCAGGATTATCAATACC
ATATTTTTGAAAAAGCCGTTTCTGTAATGAAGGAGAAAACTCACCGAGGCAGTTCCATAGGATGGCAAGA
TCCTGGTATCGGTCTGCGATTCCGACTCGTCCAACATCAATACAACCTATTAATTTCCCCTCGTCAAAAA
TAAGGTTATCAAGTGAGAAATCACCATGAGTGACGACTGAATCCGGTGAGAATGGCAAAAGTTTATGCAT
TTCTTTCCAGACTTGTTCAACAGGCCAGCCATTACGCTCGTCATCAAAATCACTCGCATCAACCAAACCG
TTATTCATTCGTGATTGCGCCTGAGCGAGACGAAATACGCGATCGCTGTTAAAAGGACAATTACAAACAG
GAATCGAATGCAACCGGCGCAGGAACACTGCCAGCGCATCAACAATATTTTCACCTGAATCAGGATATTC
TTCTAATACCTGGAATGCTGTTTTCCCGGGGATCGCAGTGGTGAGTAACCATGCATCATCAGGAGTACGG
ATAAAATGCTTGATGGTCGGAAGAGGCATAAATTCCGTCAGCCAGTTTAGTCTGACCATCTCATCTGTAA
CATCATTGGCAACGCTACCTTTGCCATGTTTCAGAAACAACTCTGGCGCATCGGGCTTCCCATACAATCG
ATAGATTGTCGCACCTGATTGCCCGACATTATCGCGAGCCCATTTATACCCATATAAATCAGCATCCATG
TTGGAATTTAATCGCGGCCTAGAGCAAGACGTTTCCCGTTGAATATGGCTCATAACACCCCTTGTATTAC
TGTTTATGTAAGCAGACAGTTTTATTGTTCATGACCAAAATCCCTTAACGTGAGTTTTCGTTCCACTGAG
CGTCAGACCCCGTAGAAAAGATCAAAGGATCTTCTTGAGATCCTTTTTTTCTGCGCGTAATCTGCTGCTT
GCAAACAAAAAAACCACCGCTACCAGCGGTGGTTTGTTTGCCGGATCAAGAGCTACCAACTCTTTTTCCG
AAGGTAACTGGCTTCAGCAGAGCGCAGATACCAAATACTGTCCTTCTAGTGTAGCCGTAGTTAGGCCACC
ACTTCAAGAACTCTGTAGCACCGCCTACATACCTCGCTCTGCTAATCCTGTTACCAGTGGCTGCTGCCAG
TGGCGATAAGTCGTGTCTTACCGGGTTGGACTCAAGACGATAGTTACCGGATAAGGCGCAGCGGTCGGGC
TGAACGGGGGGTTCGTGCACACAGCCCAGCTTGGAGCGAACGACCTACACCGAACTGAGATACCTACAGC
GTGAGCTATGAGAAAGCGCCACGCTTCCCGAAGGGAGAAAGGCGGACAGGTATCCGGTAAGCGGCAGGGT
CGGAACAGGAGAGCGCACGAGGGAGCTTCCAGGGGGAAACGCCTGGTATCTTTATAGTCCTGTCGGGTTT
CGCCACCTCTGACTTGAGCGTCGATTTTTGTGATGCTCGTCAGGGGGGCGGAGCCTATGGAAAAACGCCA
GCAACGCGGCCTTTTTACGGTTCCTGGCCTTTTGCTGGCCTTTTGCTCACATGTTCTTTCCTGCGTTATC
CCCTGATTCTGTGGATAACCGTATTACCGCCTTTGAGTGAGCTGATACCGCTCGCCGCAGCCGAACGACC
GAGCGCAGCGAGTCAGTGAGCGAGGAAGCGGAAGAGCGCCTGATGCGGTATTTTCTCCTTACGCATCTGT
GCGGTATTTCACACCGCAATGGTGCACTCTCAGTACAATCTGCTCTGATGCCGCATAGTTAAGCCAGTAT
ACACTCCGCTATCGCTACGTGACTGGGTCATGGCTGCGCCCCGACACCCGCCAACACCCGCTGACGCGCC
CTGACGGGCTTGTCTGCTCCCGGCATCCGCTTACAGACAAGCTGTGACCGTCTCCGGGAGCTGCATGTGT
CAGAGGTTTTCACCGTCATCACCGAAACGCGCGAGGCAGCTGCGGTAAAGCTCATCAGCGTGGTCGTGAA
GCGATTCACAGATGTCTGCCTGTTCATCCGCGTCCAGCTCGTTGAGTTTCTCCAGAAGCGTTAATGTCTG
GCTTCTGATAAAGCGGGCCATGTTAAGGGCGGTTTTTTCCTGTTTGGTCACTGATGCCTCCGTGTAAGGG
GGATTTCTGTTCATGGGGGTAATGATACCGATGAAACGAGAGAGGATGCTCACGATACGGGTTACTGATG
ATGAACATGCCCGGTTACTGGAACGTTGTGAGGGTAAACAACTGGCGGTATGGATGCGGCGGGACCAGAG
AAAAATCACTCAGGGTCAATGCCAGCGCTTCGTTAATACAGATGTAGGTGTTCCACAGGGTAGCCAGCAG
CATCCTGCGATGCAGATCCGGAACATAATGGTGCAGGGCGCTGACTTCCGCGTTTCCAGACTTTACGAAA
CACGGAAACCGAAGACCATTCATGTTGTTGCTCAGGTCGCAGACGTTTTGCAGCAGCAGTCGCTTCACGT
TCGCTCGCGTATCGGTGATTCATTCTGCTAACCAGTAAGGCAACCCCGCCAGCCTAGCCGGGTCCTCAAC
GACAGGAGCACGATCATGCGCACCCGTGGGGCCGCCATGCCGGCGATAATGGCCTGCTTCTCGCCGAAAC
GTTTGGTGGCGGGACCAGTGACGAAGGCTTGAGCGAGGGCGTGCAAGATTCCGAATACCGCAAGCGACAG
GCCGATCATCGTCGCGCTCCAGCGAAAGCGGTCCTCGCCGAAAATGACCCAGAGCGCTGCCGGCACCTGT
CCTACGAGTTGCATGATAAAGAAGACAGTCATAAGTGCGGCGACGATAGTCATGCCCCGCGCCCACCGGA
AGGAGCTGACTGGGTTGAAGGCTCTCAAGGGCATCGGTCGAGATCCCGGTGCCTAATGAGTGAGCTAACT
TACATTAATTGCGTTGCGCTCACTGCCCGCTTTCCAGTCGGGAAACCTGTCGTGCCAGCTGCATTAATGA
ATCGGCCAACGCGCGGGGAGAGGCGGTTTGCGTATTGGGCGCCAGGGTGGTTTTTCTTTTCACCAGTGAG
ACGGGCAACAGCTGATTGCCCTTCACCGCCTGGCCCTGAGAGAGTTGCAGCAAGCGGTCCACGCTGGTTT
GCCCCAGCAGGCGAAAATCCTGTTTGATGGTGGTTAACGGCGGGATATAACATGAGCTGTCTTCGGTATC
GTCGTATCCCACTACCGAGATATCCGCACCAACGCGCAGCCCGGACTCGGTAATGGCGCGCATTGCGCCC
AGCGCCATCTGATCGTTGGCAACCAGCATCGCAGTGGGAACGATGCCCTCATTCAGCATTTGCATGGTTT
GTTGAAAACCGGACATGGCACTCCAGTCGCCTTCCCGTTCCGCTATCGGCTGAATTTGATTGCGAGTGAG
ATATTTATGCCAGCCAGCCAGACGCAGACGCGCCGAGACAGAACTTAATGGGCCCGCTAACAGCGCGATT
TGCTGGTGACCCAATGCGACCAGATGCTCCACGCCCAGTCGCGTACCGTCTTCATGGGAGAAAATAATAC
TGTTGATGGGTGTCTGGTCAGAGACATCAAGAAATAACGCCGGAACATTAGTGCAGGCAGCTTCCACAGC
AATGGCATCCTGGTCATCCAGCGGATAGTTAATGATCAGCCCACTGACGCGTTGCGCGAGAAGATTGTGC
ACCGCCGCTTTACAGGCTTCGACGCCGCTTCGTTCTACCATCGACACCACCACGCTGGCACCCAGTTGAT
CGGCGCGAGATTTAATCGCCGCGACAATTTGCGACGGCGCGTGCAGGGCCAGACTGGAGGTGGCAACGCC
AATCAGCAACGACTGTTTGCCCGCCAGTTGTTGTGCCACGCGGTTGGGAATGTAATTCAGCTCCGCCATC
GCCGCTTCCACTTTTTCCCGCGTTTTCGCAGAAACGTGGCTGGCCTGGTTCACCACGCGGGAAACGGTCT
GATAAGAGACACCGGCATACTCTGCGACATCGTATAACGTTACTGGTTTCACATTCACCACCCTGAATTG
ACTCTCTTCCGGGCGCTATCATGCCATACCGCGAAAGGTTTTGCGCCATTCGATGGTGTCCGGGATCTCG
ACGCTCTCCCTTATGCGACTCCTGCATTAGGAAGCAGCCCAGTAGTAGGTTGAGGCCGTTGAGCACCGCC
GCCGCAAGGAATGGTGCATGCAAGGAGATGGCGCCCAACAGTCCCCCGGCCACGGGGCCTGCCACCATAC
CCACGCCGAAACAAGCGCTCATGAGCCCGAAGTGGCGAGCCCGATCTTCCCCATCGGTGATGTCGGCGAT
ATAGGCGCCAGCAACCGCACCTGTGGCGCCGGTGATGCCGGCCACGATGCGTCCGGCGTAGAGGATCGAG
ATCTCGATCCCGCGAAAT
Features (pLannotate 1.2.2; 21 found; start..end, strand, type, name):
      1..19      +  promoter       T7 promoter: promoter for bacteriophage T7 RNA polymerase
     20..44      +  protein_bind   lac operator: The lac repressor binds to the lac operator to inhibit transcription in E. coli. This inhibition can be relieved by adding lactose or isopropyl-β-D-thiogalactopyranoside (IPTG). lac repressor encoded by lacI
     59..81      +  RBS            RBS: efficient ribosome binding site from bacteriophage T7 gene 10 (Olins and Rangwala, 1989)
    100..116     +  CDS            capTEV™ (fragment): composite tag for in vivo biotinylation, TEV protease cleavage, and 6xHis tagging
    127..144     +  CDS            thrombin site: thrombin recognition and cleavage site
    151..1251    +  CDS            MBP: maltose binding protein from E. coli; malE (mutated); This version of the gene does not encode a signal sequence, so MBP will remain in the cytosol.
   1971..1988    +  CDS            9xHis (fragment): 9xHis affinity tag
   1998..2047    +  CDS            SET1 (fragment): solubility-enhancement tag derived from T7 phage gene 10B
   2055..2102    +  terminator     T7 terminator: transcription terminator for bacteriophage T7 RNA polymerase
   2139..2567    +  rep_origin     f1 ori (sequence partly withheld): f1 bacteriophage origin of replication; arrow indicates direction of (+) strand synthesis
   2620..2677    +  promoter       AmpR promoter (fragment): bla
   2686..3501    -  CDS            KanR: aminoglycoside phosphotransferase; aph(3')-Ia; confers resistance to kanamycin in bacteria or G418 (Geneticin®) in eukaryotes
   3623..4211    +  rep_origin     ori: high-copy-number ColE1/pMB1/pBR322/pUC origin of replication
   4397..4536    -  misc_feature   bom: basis of mobility region from pBR322
   4638..4829    -  CDS            rop: Rop protein, which maintains plasmids at low copy number; rop
   4846..5226    +  CDS            YPB1_ECOLX: Protein predicted: Swiss-Prot protein existence level 4. From Escherichia coli.
   5298..5589    -  CDS            TcR (fragment): tetracycline efflux protein; tet; confers resistance to tetracycline
   5604..5625    -  protein_bind   CAP binding site: CAP binding activates transcription in the presence of cAMP. E. coli catabolite activator protein
   5638..6720    -  CDS            lacI: lac repressor; lacI; The lac repressor binds to the lac operator to inhibit transcription in E. coli. This inhibition can be relieved by adding lactose or isopropyl-β-D-thiogalactopyranoside (IPTG).
   6721..6798    -  promoter       lacI promoter: lacI
   6806..7085    -  CDS            TcR (fragment): tetracycline efflux protein; tet; confers resistance to tetracycline
