[The description below was written by a language model from this plasmid's Addgene catalogue record and pLannotate feature annotations shown in this document.]
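Description:
pHIT520 is a bacterial expression plasmid built on pHIT198, a pET-28a derivative, for producing an N-terminal fragment of the C. elegans protein CEC-8 (gene Y55B1BR.3) in E. coli. The sequenced plasmid is about 7.1 kb. It replicates from a ColE1/pBR322-type origin accompanied by the bom site and the rop gene, which keeps copy number low, in line with the catalogue's low-copy designation. Selection is by kanamycin through the aph(3')-Ia resistance gene. An f1 origin is also present. The short tetracycline-resistance fragments and the predicted E. coli open reading frame in the annotation are probably non-functional pBR322-derived backbone remnants.

Expression is driven by the T7lac arrangement: a T7 promoter immediately followed by a lac operator, with the plasmid-borne lacI gene supplying repressor. Transcription therefore requires a host providing T7 RNA polymerase and is induced with IPTG. A T7 gene 10 ribosome binding site precedes an open reading frame that begins with a His tag (annotated as a tag fragment; 6xHis according to the catalogue). A thrombin cleavage site and a signal-sequence-less, cytosolic maltose binding protein follow. The cec-8 fragment, cloned between NotI and SalI, is not annotated in the feature table but presumably lies in the unannotated stretch downstream of MBP. A further short His-tag match sits just before the T7 terminator, as in pET-28a; the record does not indicate whether it is in frame with the insert. The His and MBP tags allow affinity purification and typically aid solubility, and the recombinant protein is intended for in vitro assays.
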