Addgene plasmid #204519: pHIT520
Purpose: Bacterial expression of CEC-8 N-terminal fragment with 6xHis and maltose binding protein tags for in vitro assays
Depositing lab: Yuji Kohara. Depositing organization: National Institute of Genetics. Publication: A small RNA system ensures accurate homologous pairing and unpaired silencing of meiotic chromosomes. Tabara H, Mitani S, Mochizuki M, Kohara Y, Nagata K. EMBO J. 2023 Jun 1;42(11):e105002. doi: 10.15252/embj.2020105002. Epub 2023 Apr 20. PubMed 37078421.
Backbone
  Vector backbone: pHIT198 (derived from pET-28a)
  Backbone size w/o insert (bp): 6442
  Vector type: Bacterial Expression
Growth in bacteria
  Bacterial resistance: Kanamycin, 50 μg/mL
  Growth temperature: 37°C
  Growth strain: DH5alpha
  Copy number: Low Copy
Gene/Insert
  Gene/Insert name: N-terminal fragment of cec-8 (C. elegans)
  Species: C. elegans (nematode)
  Entrez Gene: Y55B1BR.3
  Promoter: T7lac
  Tag / fusion protein: 6xHis, MBP (N terminal on insert)
  Cloning method: Restriction Enzyme; 5′ cloning site NotI (unknown if destroyed); 3′ cloning site SalI (unknown if destroyed)
  Sequencing primers: 5′ MBP_sense; 3′ T7 terminator, reverse primer
Terms and licenses: Academic/Nonprofit Terms; Industry Terms: Not Available to Industry
How to cite: pHIT520 was a gift from Yuji Kohara (Addgene plasmid # 204519 ; http://n2t.net/addgene:204519 ; RRID:Addgene_204519)
